>Addgene plasmid #41298 | TAL3124 | depositor partial sequence | sequence record 54937 | TAL3124 sequence 2430 bps
TCTAGAGCTAGCACCATGGACTACAAAGACCATGACGGTGATTATAAAGATCATGACATCGATTACAAGG
ATGACGATGACAAGATGGCCCCCAAGAAGAAGAGGAAGGTGGGCATTCACCGCGGGGTACCTATGGTGGA
CTTGAGGACACTCGGTTATTCGCAACAGCAACAGGAGAAAATCAAGCCTAAGGTCAGGAGCACCGTCGCG
CAACACCACGAGGCGCTTGTGGGGCATGGCTTCACTCATGCGCATATTGTCGCGCTTTCACAGCACCCTG
CGGCGCTTGGGACGGTGGCTGTCAAATACCAAGATATGATTGCGGCCCTGCCCGAAGCCACGCACGAGGC
AATTGTAGGGGTCGGTAAACAGTGGTCGGGAGCGCGAGCACTTGAGGCGCTGCTGACTGTGGCGGGTGAG
CTTAGGGGGCCTCCGCTCCAGCTCGACACCGGGCAGCTGCTGAAGATCGCGAAGAGAGGGGGAGTAACAG
CGGTAGAGGCAGTGCACGCCTGGCGCAATGCGCTCACCGGGGCCCCCTTGAACCTGACCCCAGACCAGGT
AGTCGCAATCGCGAACAATAATGGGGGAAAGCAAGCCCTGGAAACCGTGCAAAGGTTGTTGCCGGTCCTT
TGTCAAGACCACGGCCTTACACCGGAGCAAGTCGTGGCCATTGCATCCCACGACGGTGGCAAACAGGCTC
TTGAGACGGTTCAGAGACTTCTCCCAGTTCTCTGTCAAGCCCACGGGCTGACTCCCGATCAAGTTGTAGC
GATTGCGTCGAACATTGGAGGGAAACAAGCATTGGAGACTGTCCAACGGCTCCTTCCCGTGTTGTGTCAA
GCCCACGGTTTGACGCCTGCACAAGTGGTCGCCATCGCCAACAACAACGGCGGTAAGCAGGCGCTGGAAA
CAGTACAGCGCCTGCTGCCTGTACTGTGCCAGGATCATGGACTGACCCCAGACCAGGTAGTCGCAATCGC
GTCACATGACGGGGGAAAGCAAGCCCTGGAAACCGTGCAAAGGTTGTTGCCGGTCCTTTGTCAAGACCAC
GGCCTTACACCGGAGCAAGTCGTGGCCATTGCATCCCACGACGGTGGCAAACAGGCTCTTGAGACGGTTC
AGAGACTTCTCCCAGTTCTCTGTCAAGCCCACGGGCTGACTCCCGATCAAGTTGTAGCGATTGCGAATAA
CAATGGAGGGAAACAAGCATTGGAGACTGTCCAACGGCTCCTTCCCGTGTTGTGTCAAGCCCACGGTTTG
ACGCCTGCACAAGTGGTCGCCATCGCCTCGAATGGCGGCGGTAAGCAGGCGCTGGAAACAGTACAGCGCC
TGCTGCCTGTACTGTGCCAGGATCATGGACTGACCCCAGACCAGGTAGTCGCAATCGCGAACAATAATGG
GGGAAAGCAAGCCCTGGAAACCGTGCAAAGGTTGTTGCCGGTCCTTTGTCAAGACCACGGCCTTACACCG
GAGCAAGTCGTGGCCATTGCAAGCAATGGGGGTGGCAAACAGGCTCTTGAGACGGTTCAGAGACTTCTCC
CAGTTCTCTGTCAAGCCCACGGGCTGACTCCCGATCAAGTTGTAGCGATTGCGTCCAACGGTGGAGGGAA
ACAAGCATTGGAGACTGTCCAACGGCTCCTTCCCGTGTTGTGTCAAGCCCACGGTTTGACGCCTGCACAA
GTGGTCGCCATCGCCTCGAATGGCGGCGGTAAGCAGGCGCTGGAAACAGTACAGCGCCTGCTGCCTGTAC
TGTGCCAGGATCATGGACTGACCCCAGACCAGGTAGTCGCAATCGCGTCACATGACGGGGGAAAGCAAGC
CCTGGAAACCGTGCAAAGGTTGTTGCCGGTCCTTTGTCAAGACCACGGCCTTACACCGGAGCAAGTCGTG
GCCATTGCAAGCAATGGGGGTGGCAAACAGGCTCTTGAGACGGTTCAGAGACTTCTCCCAGTTCTCTGTC
AAGCCCACGGGCTGACTCCCGATCAAGTTGTAGCGATTGCGTCGAACATTGGAGGGAAACAAGCATTGGA
GACTGTCCAACGGCTCCTTCCCGTGTTGTGTCAAGCCCACGGTTTGACGCCTGCACAAGTGGTCGCCATC
GCCAGCCATGATGGCGGTAAGCAGGCGCTGGAAACAGTACAGCGCCTGCTGCCTGTACTGTGCCAGGATC
ATGGACTGACACCCGAACAGGTGGTCGCCATTGCTTCCCACGACGGAGGACGGCCAGCCTTGGAGTCCAT
CGTAGCCCAATTGTCCAGGCCCGATCCCGCGTTGGCTGCGTTAACGAATGACCATCTGGTGGCGTTGGCA
TGTCTTGGTGGACGACCCGCGCTCGATGCAGTCAAAAAGGGTCTGCCTCATGCTCCCGCATTGATCAAAA
GAACCAACCGGCGGATTCCCGAGAGAACTTCCCATCGAGTCGCGGGATCC
