>Addgene plasmid #41298 | TAL3124 | addgene partial sequence | sequence record 56434 | JDS-TALEN-F 5'-TAGGGGTCGGTAAACAGTGG-3'
GCGCTGCTGACTGTGGCGGGTGAGCTTAGGGGGCCTCCGCTCCAGCTCGACACCGGGCAGCTGCTGAAGA
TCGCGAAGAGAGGGGGAGTAACAGCGGTAGAGGCAGTGCACGCCTGGCGCAATGCGCTCACCGGGGCCCC
CTTGAACCTGACCCCAGACCAGGTAGTCGCAATCGCGAACAATAATGGGGGAAAGCAAGCCCTGGAAACC
GTGCAAAGGTTGTTGCCGGTCCTTTGTCAAGACCACGGCCTTACACCGGAGCAAGTCGTGGCCATTGCAT
CCCACGACGGTGGCAAACAGGCTCTTGAGACGGTTCAGAGACTTCTCCCAGTTCTCTGTCAAGCCCACGG
GCTGACTCCCGATCAAGTTGTAGCGATTGCGTCGAACATTGGAGGGAAACAAGCATTGGAGACTGTCCAA
CGGCTCCTTCCCGTGTTGTGTCAAGCCCACGGTTTGACGCCTGCACAAGTGGTCGCCATCGCCAACAACA
ACGGCGGTAAGCAGGCGCTGGAAACAGTACAGCGCCTGCTGCCTGTACTGTGCCAGGATCATGGACTGAC
CCCAGACCAGGTAGTCGCAATCGCGTCACATGACGGGGGAAAGCAAGCCCTGGAAACCGTGCAAAGGTTG
TTGCCGGTCCTTTGTCAAGACCACGGCCTTACACCGGAGCAAGTCGTGGCCATTGCATCCCACGACGGTG
GCAAACAGGCTCTTGAGACGGTTCAGAGACTTCTCCCAGTTCTCTGTCAAGCCCACGGGCTGACTCCCGA
TCAAGTTGTAGCGATTGCGAATAACAATGGAGGGAAACAAGCATTGGAGACTGTCCAACGGCTCCTTCCC
GTGTTGTGTCAAGCCCACGGTTTGACGCCTGCACAAGTGGTCGCCATCGCCTCGAATGGCGGCGGTAAGC
AGGCGCTGG
