[The description below was written by a language model from this plasmid's Addgene catalogue record.]
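Description:
TAL3124 is a TALEN expression plasmid built on the JDS71 backbone, a mammalian expression vector of about 6.4 kb that also carries a T7 promoter. It is maintained in E. coli as a high-copy plasmid under ampicillin selection. The roughly 1.6 kb insert, recorded as ZebrafishCommunity-mycn-Left, is not the mycn coding sequence itself. It is an engineered array of TAL effector repeats designed to recognise a specific DNA site in the zebrafish (Danio rerio) mycn gene, and it forms the "left" half of a nuclease pair.

The repeat array was cloned by restriction enzyme methods that destroyed both cloning junctions, placing it in frame with elements supplied by the backbone: an N-terminal 3X Flag tag for detection and a C-terminal wild-type FokI nuclease domain. Expression in mammalian cells is driven by the CMV promoter. The T7 designation indicates that the coding region can also be transcribed in vitro, which is the usual way to make mRNA for injection into zebrafish embryos, although the record does not spell out this workflow. The BGH reverse sequencing primer suggests a BGH polyadenylation region downstream, but no feature table was provided to confirm this or other backbone elements.

Because FokI cleaves DNA only as a dimer, this left monomer is meant to be used with a matching right-side TALEN that binds the opposite strand across a spacer. Together they generate a double-strand break at mycn, and error-prone repair of that break can produce disruptive insertions or deletions. The associated work describes targeted gene disruption in somatic zebrafish cells using engineered TALENs. The depositor recommends verifying the plasmid by diagnostic digest before use.
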