Addgene plasmid #41298: TAL3124
Depositing lab: Keith Joung. Depositing organization: Massachusetts General Hospital. Publication: Targeted gene disruption in somatic zebrafish cells using engineered TALENs. Sander JD, Cade L, Khayter C, Reyon D, Peterson RT, Joung JK, Yeh JR. Nat Biotechnol. 2011 Aug 5;29(8):697-8. doi: 10.1038/nbt.1934. PubMed 21822241.
Backbone
  Vector backbone: JDS71
  Backbone manufacturer: Addgene plasmid #32287
  Backbone size w/o insert (bp): 6447
  Vector type: Mammalian Expression ; T7
Growth in bacteria
  Bacterial resistance: Ampicillin, 100 μg/mL
  Growth temperature: 37°C
  Growth strain: XL1 Blue
  Copy number: High Copy
Gene/Insert
  Gene/Insert name: ZebrafishCommunity-mycn-Left (alt name: mycn)
  Species: D. rerio (zebrafish)
  Insert size (bp): 1640
  Entrez Gene: mycn (a.k.a. N-myc, fb57a02, nmyc1, wu:fb57a02, zgc:85706)
  Promoter: CMV
  Tag / fusion protein: 3X Flag (N terminal on backbone); WT FOKI (C terminal on backbone)
  Cloning method: Restriction Enzyme; 5′ cloning site N/A (destroyed during cloning); 3′ cloning site N/A (destroyed during cloning)
  Sequencing primers: 5′ CMV-F; 3′ BGH-rev
Terms and licenses: Academic/Nonprofit Terms; Industry Terms: Not Available to Industry
Depositor comments: Target binding site: TGCAGCCGTGTTTCTACC It is strongly recommended that users perform a diagnostic digest to verify this plasmid prior to use. For example, a double digest of the plasmid with BamHI and KpnI should result in two bands at 2.3kb and 5.8kb.
How to cite: TAL3124 was a gift from Keith Joung (Addgene plasmid # 41298 ; http://n2t.net/addgene:41298 ; RRID:Addgene_41298)
